Addgene plasmid #183692: pET30_Halotag_K73T_v2
Purpose: Bacterial expresssion of ER-targeted metastable Halotag/folding sensor HaloTag (K73T)
Depositing lab: Edward Avezov. Depositing organization: University of Cambridge. Publication: Stress-induced protein disaggregation in the endoplasmic reticulum catalysed by BiP. Melo EP, Konno T, Farace I, Awadelkareem MA, Skov LR, Teodoro F, Sancho TP, Paton AW, Paton JC, Fares M, Paulo PMR, Zhang X, Avezov E. Nat Commun. 2022 May 6;13(1):2501. doi: 10.1038/s41467-022-30238-2. PubMed 35523806.
Backbone
  Vector backbone: pET30
  Vector type: Bacterial Expression
Growth in bacteria
  Bacterial resistance: Kanamycin, 50 μg/mL
  Growth temperature: 37°C
  Growth strain: DH5alpha
  Copy number: Unknown
Gene/Insert
  Gene/Insert name: ER Halo(K73T)
  Species: Bacterial
  Mutation: K73T in Halotag
  Cloning method: Gibson Cloning
Terms and licenses: Academic/Nonprofit Terms; Industry Terms: Not Available to Industry
How to cite: pET30_Halotag_K73T_v2 was a gift from Edward Avezov (Addgene plasmid # 183692 ; http://n2t.net/addgene:183692 ; RRID:Addgene_183692)
