[The description below was written by a language model from this plasmid's Addgene catalogue record and pLannotate feature annotations shown in this document.]
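Description:
pET30_Halotag_K73T_v2 is a bacterial expression plasmid of about 6.2 kb, built on the pET30 backbone by Gibson cloning, for producing a destabilised HaloTag variant in E. coli. It is selected with kanamycin through an aph(3')-Ia aminoglycoside phosphotransferase gene and replicates from a ColE1/pBR322-type origin. The origin is accompanied by the bom mobility region and the rop gene, which normally restrains copy number; the catalogue lists copy number as unknown. An f1 phage origin is also present. Short annotated fragments of a tetracycline resistance gene and an AmpR promoter are backbone remnants rather than functional markers.

The expression cassette follows the standard pET layout. A T7 promoter is immediately followed by a lac operator and the T7 gene 10 ribosome binding site, with a plasmid-borne lacI gene supplying repressor. Transcription therefore depends on a host that provides T7 RNA polymerase and is induced with IPTG or lactose. The open reading frame encodes HaloTag, a modified bacterial dehalogenase that bonds covalently to chloroalkane ligands, here carrying the K73T substitution. The record describes this mutant as a metastable folding sensor. A short gap between the RBS and the annotated HaloTag region is not annotated. The insert is named as the ER-targeted version, but no signal or retention sequence appears in the feature table. Downstream lie a histidine tag, annotated as a six-residue fragment of a 9xHis tag, a short match to a T7 gene 10B-derived solubility tag, and the T7 terminator. The His tag would allow affinity purification, consistent with making recombinant sensor protein for studies of protein aggregation and disaggregation.
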