Features (pLannotate 1.2.2; 19 found; start..end, strand, type, name):
     12..440     +  rep_origin     f1 ori (sequence partly withheld): f1 bacteriophage origin of replication; arrow indicates direction of (+) strand synthesis
    493..550     +  promoter       AmpR promoter (fragment): bla
    559..1374    -  CDS            KanR: aminoglycoside phosphotransferase; aph(3')-Ia; confers resistance to kanamycin in bacteria or G418 (Geneticin®) in eukaryotes
   1496..2084    +  rep_origin     ori: high-copy-number ColE1/pMB1/pBR322/pUC origin of replication
   2270..2409    -  misc_feature   bom: basis of mobility region from pBR322
   2511..2702    -  CDS            rop: Rop protein, which maintains plasmids at low copy number; rop
   2719..3099    +  CDS            YPB1_ECOLX: Protein predicted: Swiss-Prot protein existence level 4. From Escherichia coli.
   3171..3462    -  CDS            TcR (fragment): tetracycline efflux protein; tet; confers resistance to tetracycline
   3477..3498    -  protein_bind   CAP binding site: CAP binding activates transcription in the presence of cAMP. E. coli catabolite activator protein
   3511..4593    -  CDS            lacI: lac repressor; lacI; The lac repressor binds to the lac operator to inhibit transcription in E. coli. This inhibition can be relieved by adding lactose or isopropyl-β-D-thiogalactopyranoside (IPTG).
   4594..4671    -  promoter       lacI promoter: lacI
   4679..4958    -  CDS            TcR (fragment): tetracycline efflux protein; tet; confers resistance to tetracycline
   4984..5002    +  promoter       T7 promoter: promoter for bacteriophage T7 RNA polymerase
   5003..5027    +  protein_bind   lac operator: The lac repressor binds to the lac operator to inhibit transcription in E. coli. This inhibition can be relieved by adding lactose or isopropyl-β-D-thiogalactopyranoside (IPTG). lac repressor encoded by lacI
   5042..5064    +  RBS            RBS: efficient ribosome binding site from bacteriophage T7 gene 10 (Olins and Rangwala, 1989)
   5110..5988    +  CDS            HaloTag®: modified bacterial dehalogenase that forms covalent bonds with chloroalkane derivatives
   6049..6066    +  CDS            9xHis (fragment): 9xHis affinity tag
   6076..6125    +  CDS            SET1 (fragment): solubility-enhancement tag derived from T7 phage gene 10B
   6133..6180    +  terminator     T7 terminator: transcription terminator for bacteriophage T7 RNA polymerase
>Addgene plasmid #183692 | pET30_Halotag_K73T_v2 | addgene full sequence | sequence record 390291 | Addgene NGS Result
TGGCGAATGGG
[124 nt withheld, positions 12-135]
C
[91 nt withheld, positions 137-227]
A
[49 nt withheld, positions 229-277]
CCTTTGACGTTGGAGTCCACGTTCTTT
[37 nt withheld, positions 305-341]
ACCCTATCTCGGTCTATTCTTTTGATTTATAAGGGATTTTGCCGATTTCGGCCTATTGGTTAAAAAATGA
GCTGATTTAACAAAAATTTAACGCGAATTTTAACAAAATATTAACGCTTACAATTTAGGTGGCACTTTTC
GGGGAAATGTGCGCGGAATCCCTATTTGTTTATTTTTCTAAATACATTCAAATATGTATCCGCTCATGAA
TTAATTCTTAGAAAAACTCATCGAGCATCAAATGAAACTGCAATTTATTCATATCAGGATTATCAATACC
ATATTTTTGAAAAAGCCGTTTCTGTAATGAAGGAGAAAACTCACCGAGGCAGTTCCATAGGATGGCAAGA
TCCTGGTATCGGTCTGCGATTCCGACTCGTCCAACATCAATACAACCTATTAATTTCCCCTCGTCAAAAA
TAAGGTTATCAAGTGAGAAATCACCATGAGTGACGACTGAATCCGGTGAGAATGGCAAAAGTTTATGCAT
TTCTTTCCAGACTTGTTCAACAGGCCAGCCATTACGCTCGTCATCAAAATCACTCGCATCAACCAAACCG
TTATTCATTCGTGATTGCGCCTGAGCGAGACGAAATACGCGATCGCTGTTAAAAGGACAATTACAAACAG
GAATCGAATGCAACCGGCGCAGGAACACTGCCAGCGCATCAACAATATTTTCACCTGAATCAGGATATTC
TTCTAATACCTGGAATGCTGTTTTCCCGGGGATCGCAGTGGTGAGTAACCATGCATCATCAGGAGTACGG
ATAAAATGCTTGATGGTCGGAAGAGGCATAAATTCCGTCAGCCAGTTTAGTCTGACCATCTCATCTGTAA
CATCATTGGCAACGCTACCTTTGCCATGTTTCAGAAACAACTCTGGCGCATCGGGCTTCCCATACAATCG
ATAGATTGTCGCACCTGATTGCCCGACATTATCGCGAGCCCATTTATACCCATATAAATCAGCATCCATG
TTGGAATTTAATCGCGGCCTAGAGCAAGACGTTTCCCGTTGAATATGGCTCATAACACCCCTTGTATTAC
TGTTTATGTAAGCAGACAGTTTTATTGTTCATGACCAAAATCCCTTAACGTGAGTTTTCGTTCCACTGAG
CGTCAGACCCCGTAGAAAAGATCAAAGGATCTTCTTGAGATCCTTTTTTTCTGCGCGTAATCTGCTGCTT
GCAAACAAAAAAACCACCGCTACCAGCGGTGGTTTGTTTGCCGGATCAAGAGCTACCAACTCTTTTTCCG
AAGGTAACTGGCTTCAGCAGAGCGCAGATACCAAATACTGTCCTTCTAGTGTAGCCGTAGTTAGGCCACC
ACTTCAAGAACTCTGTAGCACCGCCTACATACCTCGCTCTGCTAATCCTGTTACCAGTGGCTGCTGCCAG
TGGCGATAAGTCGTGTCTTACCGGGTTGGACTCAAGACGATAGTTACCGGATAAGGCGCAGCGGTCGGGC
TGAACGGGGGGTTCGTGCACACAGCCCAGCTTGGAGCGAACGACCTACACCGAACTGAGATACCTACAGC
GTGAGCTATGAGAAAGCGCCACGCTTCCCGAAGGGAGAAAGGCGGACAGGTATCCGGTAAGCGGCAGGGT
CGGAACAGGAGAGCGCACGAGGGAGCTTCCAGGGGGAAACGCCTGGTATCTTTATAGTCCTGTCGGGTTT
CGCCACCTCTGACTTGAGCGTCGATTTTTGTGATGCTCGTCAGGGGGGCGGAGCCTATGGAAAAACGCCA
GCAACGCGGCCTTTTTACGGTTCCTGGCCTTTTGCTGGCCTTTTGCTCACATGTTCTTTCCTGCGTTATC
CCCTGATTCTGTGGATAACCGTATTACCGCCTTTGAGTGAGCTGATACCGCTCGCCGCAGCCGAACGACC
GAGCGCAGCGAGTCAGTGAGCGAGGAAGCGGAAGAGCGCCTGATGCGGTATTTTCTCCTTACGCATCTGT
GCGGTATTTCACACCGCAATGGTGCACTCTCAGTACAATCTGCTCTGATGCCGCATAGTTAAGCCAGTAT
ACACTCCGCTATCGCTACGTGACTGGGTCATGGCTGCGCCCCGACACCCGCCAACACCCGCTGACGCGCC
CTGACGGGCTTGTCTGCTCCCGGCATCCGCTTACAGACAAGCTGTGACCGTCTCCGGGAGCTGCATGTGT
CAGAGGTTTTCACCGTCATCACCGAAACGCGCGAGGCAGCTGCGGTAAAGCTCATCAGCGTGGTCGTGAA
GCGATTCACAGATGTCTGCCTGTTCATCCGCGTCCAGCTCGTTGAGTTTCTCCAGAAGCGTTAATGTCTG
GCTTCTGATAAAGCGGGCCATGTTAAGGGCGGTTTTTTCCTGTTTGGTCACTGATGCCTCCGTGTAAGGG
GGATTTCTGTTCATGGGGGTAATGATACCGATGAAACGAGAGAGGATGCTCACGATACGGGTTACTGATG
ATGAACATGCCCGGTTACTGGAACGTTGTGAGGGTAAACAACTGGCGGTATGGATGCGGCGGGACCAGAG
AAAAATCACTCAGGGTCAATGCCAGCGCTTCGTTAATACAGATGTAGGTGTTCCACAGGGTAGCCAGCAG
CATCCTGCGATGCAGATCCGGAACATAATGGTGCAGGGCGCTGACTTCCGCGTTTCCAGACTTTACGAAA
CACGGAAACCGAAGACCATTCATGTTGTTGCTCAGGTCGCAGACGTTTTGCAGCAGCAGTCGCTTCACGT
TCGCTCGCGTATCGGTGATTCATTCTGCTAACCAGTAAGGCAACCCCGCCAGCCTAGCCGGGTCCTCAAC
GACAGGAGCACGATCATGCGCACCCGTGGGGCCGCCATGCCGGCGATAATGGCCTGCTTCTCGCCGAAAC
GTTTGGTGGCGGGACCAGTGACGAAGGCTTGAGCGAGGGCGTGCAAGATTCCGAATACCGCAAGCGACAG
GCCGATCATCGTCGCGCTCCAGCGAAAGCGGTCCTCGCCGAAAATGACCCAGAGCGCTGCCGGCACCTGT
CCTACGAGTTGCATGATAAAGAAGACAGTCATAAGTGCGGCGACGATAGTCATGCCCCGCGCCCACCGGA
AGGAGCTGACTGGGTTGAAGGCTCTCAAGGGCATCGGTCGAGATCCCGGTGCCTAATGAGTGAGCTAACT
TACATTAATTGCGTTGCGCTCACTGCCCGCTTTCCAGTCGGGAAACCTGTCGTGCCAGCTGCATTAATGA
ATCGGCCAACGCGCGGGGAGAGGCGGTTTGCGTATTGGGCGCCAGGGTGGTTTTTCTTTTCACCAGTGAG
ACGGGCAACAGCTGATTGCCCTTCACCGCCTGGCCCTGAGAGAGTTGCAGCAAGCGGTCCACGCTGGTTT
GCCCCAGCAGGCGAAAATCCTGTTTGATGGTGGTTAACGGCGGGATATAACATGAGCTGTCTTCGGTATC
GTCGTATCCCACTACCGAGATGTCCGCACCAACGCGCAGCCCGGACTCGGTAATGGCGCGCATTGCGCCC
AGCGCCATCTGATCGTTGGCAACCAGCATCGCAGTGGGAACGATGCCCTCATTCAGCATTTGCATGGTTT
GTTGAAAACCGGACATGGCACTCCAGTCGCCTTCCCGTTCCGCTATCGGCTGAATTTGATTGCGAGTGAG
ATATTTATGCCAGCCAGCCAGACGCAGACGCGCCGAGACAGAACTTAATGGGCCCGCTAACAGCGCGATT
TGCTGGTGACCCAATGCGACCAGATGCTCCACGCCCAGTCGCGTACCGTCTTCATGGGAGAAAATAATAC
TGTTGATGGGTGTCTGGTCAGAGACATCAAGAAATAACGCCGGAACATTAGTGCAGGCAGCTTCCACAGC
AATGGCATCCTGGTCATCCAGCGGATAGTTAATGATCAGCCCACTGACGCGTTGCGCGAGAAGATTGTGC
ACCGCCGCTTTACAGGCTTCGACGCCGCTTCGTTCTACCATCGACACCACCACGCTGGCACCCAGTTGAT
CGGCGCGAGATTTAATCGCCGCGACAATTTGCGACGGCGCGTGCAGGGCCAGACTGGAGGTGGCAACGCC
AATCAGCAACGACTGTTTGCCCGCCAGTTGTTGTGCCACGCGGTTGGGAATGTAATTCAGCTCCGCCATC
GCCGCTTCCACTTTTTCCCGCGTTTTCGCAGAAACGTGGCTGGCCTGGTTCACCACGCGGGAAACGGTCT
GATAAGAGACACCGGCATACTCTGCGACATCGTATAACGTTACTGGTTTCACATTCACCACCCTGAATTG
ACTCTCTTCCGGGCGCTATCATGCCATACCGCGAAAGGTTTTGCGCCATTCGATGGTGTCCGGGATCTCG
ACGCTCTCCCTTATGCGACTCCTGCATTAGGAAGCAGCCCAGTAGTAGGTTGAGGCCGTTGAGCACCGCC
GCCGCAAGGAATGGTGCATGCAAGGAGATGGCGCCCAACAGTCCCCCGGCCACGGGGCCTGCCACCATAC
CCACGCCGAAACAAGCGCTCATGAGCCCGAAGTGGCGAGCCCGATCTTCCCCATCGGTGATGTCGGCGAT
ATAGGCGCCAGCAACCGCACCTGTGGCGCCGGTGATGCCGGCCACGATGCGTCCGGCGTAGAGGATCGAG
ATCGATCTCGATCCCGCGAAATTAATACGACTCACTATAGGGGAATTGTGAGCGGATAACAATTCCCCTC
TAGAAATAATTTTGTTTAACTTTAAGAAGGAGATATACATATGCACCATCATCATCACCATGCGGCCGCA
TCTCTCGAGGCAGAAATCGGTACTGGCTTTCCATTCGACCCCCATTATGTGGAAGTCCTGGGCGAGCGCA
TGCACTACGTCGATGTTGGTCCGCGCGATGGCACCCCTGTGCTGTTCCTGCACGGTAACCCGACCTCCTC
CTACGTGTGGCGCAACATCATCCCGCATGTTGCACCGACCCATCGCTGCATTGCTCCAGACCTGATCGGT
ATGGGCAAATCCGACACACCAGACCTGGGTTATTTCTTCGACGACCACGTCCGCTTCATGGATGCCTTCA
TCGAAGCCCTGGGTCTGGAAGAGGTCGTCCTGGTCATTCACGACTGGGGCTCCGCTCTGGGTTTCCACTG
GGCCAAGCGCAATCCAGAGCGCGTCAAAGGTATTGCATTTATGGAGTTCATCCGCCCTATCCCGACCTGG
GACGAATGGCCAGAATTTGCCCGCGAGACCTTCCAGGCCTTCCGCACCACCGACGTCGGCCGCAAGCTGA
TCATCGATCAGAACGTTTTTATCGAGGGTACGCTGCCGATGGGTGTCGTCCGCCCGCTGACTGAAGTCGA
GATGGACCATTACCGCGAGCCGTTCCTGAATCCTGTTGACCGCGAGCCACTGTGGCGCTTCCCAAACGAG
CTGCCAATCGCCGGTGAGCCAGCGAACATCGTCGCGCTGGTCGAAGAATACATGGACTGGCTGCACCAGT
CCCCTGTCCCGAAGCTGCTGTTCTGGGGCACCCCAGGCGTTCTGATCCCACCGGCCGAAGCCGCTCGCCT
GGCCAAAAGCCTGCCTAACTGCAAGGCTGTGGACATCGGCCCGGGTCTGAATCTGCTGCAAGAAGACAAC
CCGGACCTGATCGGCAGCGAGATCGCGCGCTGGCTTTCGACGGTCGACGGATCCGCAGATCTAGCGTAAG
CTTGAGCTCCGTCGACAAGCTTGCGGCCGCACTCGAGCACCACCACCACCACCACTGAGATCCGGCTGCT
AACAAAGCCCGAAAGGAAGCTGAGTTGGCTGCTGCCACCGCTGAGCAATAACTAGCATAACCCCTTGGGG
CCTCTAAACGGGTCTTGAGGGGTTTTTTGCTGAAAGGAGGAACTATATCCGGAT
